>Addgene plasmid #203143 | Salsa-BC302-P4D3 | addgene full sequence | sequence record 421487 | Addgene NGS Result
AGCGCCCAATACGCAAACCGCCTCTCCCCGCGCGTTGGCCGATTCATTAATGCAGTCGAGGGATCTCCAT
AAGAGAAGAGGGACAGCTATGACTGGGAGTAGTCAGGAGAGGAGGAAAAATCTGGCTAGTAAAACATGTA
AGGAAAATTTTAGGGATGTTAAAGAAAAAAATAACACAAAACAAAATATAAAAAAAATCTAACCTCAAGT
CAAGGCTTTTCTATGGAATAAGGAATGGACAGCAGGGGGCTGTTTCATATACTGATGACCTCTTTATAGC
CAACCTTTGTTCATGGCAGCCAGCATATGGGCATATGTTGCCAAACTCTAAACCAAATACTCATTCTGAT
GTTTTAAATGATTTGCCCTCCCATATGTCCTTCCGAGTGAGAGACACAAAAAATTCCAACACACTATTGC
AATGAAAATAAATTTCCTTTATTAGCCAGAAGTCAGATGCTCAAGGGGCTTCATGATGTCCCCATAATTT
TTGGCAGAGGGAAAAAGATCGATCTCAGTGGTATTTGTGAGCCAGGGCATTGGCCACACCAGCCACCACC
TTCTGATAGGCAGCCTGCACCTGAGGAGTGAATTCTTTGCCAAAATGATGAGACAGCACAACAACCAGCA
CGTTGCCCAGGAGCTGTAGGAAAGAGAAGAAGGCATGAACATGGTTAGCAGAGGGGCCCGGTTTGGACTC
AGAGTATTTTATCCTCATCTCAAACAGTGTATATCATTGTAACCATAAAGAGAAAGGCAGGATGATGACC
AGGGTGTAGTTGTTTCTACCAATAAGAATATTTCCACGCCAGCCAGAATTTATATGCAGAAATATTCTAC
CTTATCATTTAATTATAACAATTGTTCTCTAAAACTGTGCTGAAGTACAATATAATATACCCTGATTGCC
TTGAAAAAAAAGTGATTAGAGAAAGTACTTACAATCTGACAAATAAACAAAAGTGAATTTAAAAATTCGT
TACAAATGCAAGCTAAAGTTTAACGAAAAAGTTACAGAAAATGAAAAGAAAATAAGAGGAGACAATGGTT
GTCAACAGAGTAGAAAGTGAAAGAAACAAAATTATCATGAGGGTCCATGGTGATACAAGGGACATCTTCC
CATTCTAAACAACACCCTGAAAACTTTGCCCCCTCCATATAACATGAATTTTACAATAGCGAAAAAGAAA
GAACAATCAAGGGTCCCCAAACTCACCCTGAAGTTCTCAGCTCTAGAGATATCGTCGAGGCCGCGCTAGC
GTTTAAACTGTCGACCTTAATTAAGAGATCTGCTCGAGGCGCGTCAGCTGACTAGAGGATCCCCGGGTAC
CGAGCTCGAATTCGGGGCCGCGGAGGCTGGATCGGTCCCGGTGTCTTCTATGGAGGTCAAAACAGCGTGG
ATGGCGTCTCCAGGCGATCTGACGGTTCACTAAACGAGCTCTGCTTATATAGGCCTCCCACCGTACACGC
CTACCTCGACCCGGGTACCGAGCTCGACTTTCACTTTTCTCTATCACTGATAGGGAGTGGTAAACTCGAC
TTTCACTTTTCTCTATCACTGATAGGGAGTGGTAAACTCGACTTTCACTTTTCTCTATCACTGATAGGGA
GTGGTAAACTCGACTTTCACTTTTCTCTATCACTGATAGGGAGTGGTAAACTCGACTTTCACTTTTCTCT
ATCACTGATAGGGAGTGGTAAACTCGACCTATATAAGCAGAGCTCGTTTAGTGAACCGTCAGATCGCCTG
GAGACGCCATCCACGCTGTTTTGACCTCCATAGAAGACACCGGGACCGATCCAGCCTCCGCGGCCCCGAA
TTCCTGCAGCGGCCGCTCTAGAACTAGTGGATCCCCGCGGATGGTGAGCAAGGGCGAGGAGCTGTTCACC
GGGGTGGTGCCCATCCTGGTCGAGCTGGACGGCGACGTAAACGGCCACAAGTTCAGCGTGTCCGGCGAGG
GCGAGGGCGATGCCACCTACGGCAAGCTGACCCTGAAGTTCATCTGCACCACCGGCAAGCTGCCCGTGCC
CTGGCCCACCCTCGTGACCACCCTGACCTACGGCGTGCAGTGCTTCAGCCGCTACCCCGACCACATGAAG
CAGCACGACTTCTTCAAGTCCGCCATGCCCGAAGGCTACGTCCAGGAGCGCACCATCTTCTTCAAGGACG
ACGGCAACTACAAGACCCGCGCCGAGGTGAAGTTCGAGGGCGACACCCTGGTGAACCGCATCGAGCTGAA
GGGCATCGACTTCAAGGAGGACGGCAACATCCTGGGGCACAAGCTGGAGTACAACTACAACAGCCACAAC
GTCTATATCATGGCCGACAAGCAGAAGAACGGCATCAAGGTGAACTTCAAGATCCGCCACAACATCGAGG
ACGGCAGCGTGCAGCTCGCCGACCACTACCAGCAGAACACCCCCATCGGCGACGGCCCCGTGCTGCTGCC
CGACAACCACTACCTGAGCACCCAGTCCGCCCTGAGCAAAGACCCCAACGAGAAGCGCGATCACATGGTC
CTGCTGGAGTTCGTGACCGCCGCCGGGATCACTCTCGGCATGGACGAGCTGTACAAGTAACCTTTTTTCC
GAATTCGATATCAAGCTTGTCGACCTAGTTCTAGAGGATCCAGACATGATAAGATACATTGATGAGTTTG
GACAAACCACAACTAGAATGCAGTGAAAAAAATGCTTTATTTGTGAAATTTGTGATGCTATTGCTTTATT
TGTAACCATTATAAGCTGCAATAAACAAGTTAACAACAACAATTGCATTCATTTTATGTTTCAGGTTCAG
GGGGAGGTGTGGGAGGTTTTTTAAAGCAAGTAAAACCTCTACAAATGTGGTATGGCTGATTATGATCCTG
CAAGCCTCGTCGTCCTGGCCGGACCACGCTATCTGTGCAAGGTCCCCGGCCCCGGACGCGCGCTCCATGA
GCAGAGCGCCCGCCGCCGAGGCGAAGACTCGGGCGGCGCCCTGCCCGTCCCACCAGGTCAACAGGCGGTA
ACCGGCCTCTTCATCGGGAATGCGCGCGACCTTCAGCATCGCCGGCATGTCCCCCTGGCGGACGGGAAGT
ATCCAGCTCGACCAAGCTGGCCGCGTCGAGTGAAGACGAAAGGGCCTCGTGATACGCCTATTTTTATAGG
TTAATGTCATGATAATAATGGTTTCTTAGACGTCAGGTGGCACTTTTCGGGGAAATGTGCGCGGAACCCC
TATTTGTTTATTTTTCTAAATACATTCAAATATGTATCCGCTCATGAGACAATAACCCTGATAAATGCTT
CAATAATATTGAAAAAGGAAGAGTATGAGTATTCAACATTTCCGTGTCGCCCTTATTCCCTTTTTTGCGG
CATTTTGCCTTCCTGTTTTTGCTCACCCAGAAACGCTGGTGAAAGTAAAAGATGCTGAAGATCAGTTGGG
TGCACGAGTGGGTTACATCGAACTGGATCTCAACAGCGGTAAGATCCTTGAGAGTTTTCGCCCCGAAGAA
CGTTTTCCAATGATGAGCACTTTTAAAGTTCTGCTATGTGGCGCGGTATTATCCCGTGTTGACGCCGGGC
AAGAGCAACTCGGTCGCCGCATACACTATTCTCAGAATGACTTGGTTGAGTACTCACCAGTCACAGAAAA
GCATCTTACGGATGGCATGACAGTAAGAGAATTATGCAGTGCTGCCATAACCATGAGTGATAACACTGCG
GCCAACTTACTTCTGACAACGATCGGAGGACCGAAGGAGCTAACCGCTTTTTTGCACAACATGGGGGATC
ATGTAACTCGCCTTGATCGTTGGGAACCGGAGCTGAATGAAGCCATACCAAACGACGAGCGTGACACCAC
GATGCCTGTAGCAATGGCAACAACGTTGCGCAAACTATTAACTGGCGAACTACTTACTCTAGCTTCCCGG
CAACAATTAATAGACTGGATGGAGGCGGATAAAGTTGCAGGACCACTTCTGCGCTCGGCCCTTCCGGCTG
GCTGGTTTATTGCTGATAAATCTGGAGCCGGTGAGCGTGGGTCTCGCGGTATCATTGCAGCACTGGGGCC
AGATGGTAAGCCCTCCCGTATCGTAGTTATCTACACGACGGGGAGTCAGGCAACTATGGATGAACGAAAT
AGACAGATCGCTGAGATAGGTGCCTCACTGATTAAGCATTGGTAACTGTCAGACCAAGTTTACTCATATA
TACTTTAGATTGATTTAAAACTTCATTTTTAATTTAAAAGGATCTAGGTGAAGATCCTTTTTGATAATCT
CATGACCAAAATCCCTTAACGTGAGTTTTCGTTCCACTGAGCGTCAGACCCCGTAGAAAAGATCAAAGGA
TCTTCTTGAGATCCTTTTTTTCTGCGCGTAATCTGCTGCTTGCAAACAAAAAAACCACCGCTACCAGCGG
TGGTTTGTTTGCCGGATCAAGAGCTACCAACTCTTTTTCCGAAGGTAACTGGCTTCAGCAGAGCGCAGAT
ACCAAATACTGTTCTTCTAGTGTAGCCGTAGTTAGGCCACCACTTCAAGAACTCTGTAGCACCGCCTACA
TACCTCGCTCTGCTAATCCTGTTACCAGTGGCTGCTGCCAGTGGCGATAAGTCGTGTCTTACCGGGTTGG
ACTCAAGACGATAGTTACCGGATAAGGCGCAGCGGTCGGGCTGAACGGGGGGTTCGTGCACACAGCCCAG
CTTGGAGCGAACGACCTACACCGAACTGAGATACCTACAGCGTGAGCTATGAGAAAGCGCCACGCTTCCC
GAAGGGAGAAAGGCGGACAGGTATCCGGTAAGCGGCAGGGTCGGAACAGGAGAGCGCACGAGGGAGCTTC
CAGGGGGAAACGCCTGGTATCTTTATAGTCCTGTCGGGTTTCGCCACCTCTGACTTGAGCGTCGATTTTT
GTGATGCTCGTCAGGGGGGCGGAGCCTATGGAAAAACGCCAGCAACGCGGCCTTTTTACGGTTCCTGGCC
TTTTGCTGGCCTTTTGCTCACATGTTCTTTCCTGCGTTATCCCCTGATTCTGTGGATAACCGTATTACCG
CCTTTGAGTGAGCTGATACCGCTCGCCGCAGCCGAACGACCGAGCGCAGCGAGTCAGTGAGCGAGGAAGC
GGAAG
Features (pLannotate 1.2.2; 17 found; start..end, strand, type, name):
      2..55      +  CDS            lacI (fragment): lac repressor; lacI; The lac repressor binds to the lac operator to inhibit transcription in E. coli. This inhibition can be relieved by adding lactose or isopropyl-β-D-thiogalactopyranoside (IPTG).
    388..443     -  polyA_signal   β-globin poly(A) signal: rabbit β-globin polyadenylation signal (Gil and Proudfoot, 1987)
    518..640     -  CDS            HBB: HBB_COLGU - Experimental evidence at transcript level: Swiss-Prot protein existence level 2. Involved in oxygen transport from the lung to the various peripheral tissues. From Colobus guereza (Mantled guereza) (Eastern black-and-white colobus monkey).
    644..1216    -  intron         β-globin intron: intron from rabbit β-globin gene
   1312..1343    -  misc_feature   MCS (fragment): pUC18/19 multiple cloning site
   1437..1475    -  promoter       minimal CMV promoter: human cytomegalovirus (CMV) immediate early promoter
   1493..1708    -  protein_bind   tetracycline response element (fragment): contains seven copies of the tetracycline operator tetO tetracycline repressor TetR
   1708..1753    +  promoter       TRE3GV promoter (fragment): 3rd-generation Tet-responsive promoter that can be activated by binding of Tet-On® 3G, optimized for retroviral and lentiviral vectors
   1829..1856    +  misc_feature   MCS (fragment): pBluescript multiple cloning site
   1861..2580    +  CDS            EGFP: the original enhanced GFP (Yang et al., 1996) mammalian codon-optimized
   2591..2613    +  misc_feature   MCS (fragment): pBluescript multiple cloning site
   2627..2761    -  polyA_signal   SV40 poly(A) signal: SV40 polyadenylation signal
   2784..2867    -  CDS            large T antigen (fragment): large T antigen from SV40 (simian virus 40)
   2861..3091    -  CDS            str (fragment): STR_KLEPN - Protein inferred from homology: Swiss-Prot protein existence level 3. The aminoglycoside phosphotransferases achieve inactivation of their antibiotic substrates by phosphorylation. From Klebsiella pneumoniae.
   3210..3314    +  promoter       AmpR promoter: bla
   3315..4175    +  CDS            AmpR: β-lactamase; bla; confers resistance to ampicillin, carbenicillin, and related antibiotics
   4346..4934    +  rep_origin     ori: high-copy-number ColE1/pMB1/pBR322/pUC origin of replication
