[The description below was written by a language model from this plasmid's Addgene catalogue record and pLannotate feature annotations shown in this document.]
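Description:
Salsa-BC302-P4D3 is a 5.1 kb mammalian expression plasmid built on the pCER206 backbone. It is one member of a set of barcoded reporter plasmids for PRESTO-Salsa, a highly multiplexed assay for screening GPCR activity. It is propagated in E. coli as a high-copy plasmid through a ColE1/pUC-type origin and is selected with ampicillin via the β-lactamase gene and its native promoter. The feature table shows no mammalian selection marker, which suggests transient transfection, although the record does not state this.

The payload is a synthetic insert of about 730 bp comprising EGFP and the barcode BC302, placed under a tetracycline response element. The barcode is not annotated separately. The BsrGI and HindIII cloning sites, together with the short region between the end of EGFP and the SV40 polyadenylation signal, suggest that it lies in the 3′ untranslated part of the EGFP transcript. The annotation indicates a bidirectional Tet-responsive arrangement. A central tetO array is flanked on one side by a TRE3G-type minimal promoter that drives EGFP. On the other side a minimal CMV promoter points toward a cloning site, a rabbit β-globin intron and a β-globin poly(A) signal, and no coding sequence is annotated in this second arm. Short lacI, SV40 large T antigen and aminoglycoside phosphotransferase fragments appear to be backbone remnants.

Transcription from the TRE requires a tetracycline-controlled transactivator, so the reporter produces a barcoded EGFP transcript only when such a transactivator is available. In Tango-style GPCR assays the transactivator is released on receptor activation. Pairing each receptor with a distinct barcode should then allow many receptors to be read out together by barcode sequencing. The record does not state which receptor corresponds to BC302.
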