Addgene plasmid #203143: Salsa-BC302-P4D3
Purpose: Expression of barcoded reporter plasmid for PRESTO-Salsa; EGFP/BC302
Depositing lab: Noah Palm. Depositing organization: Yale University. Publication: Highly multiplexed bioactivity screening reveals human and microbiota metabolome-GPCRome interactions. Chen H, Rosen CE, Gonzalez-Hernandez JA, Song D, Potempa J, Ring AM, Palm NW. Cell. 2023 Jul 6;186(14):3095-3110.e19. doi: 10.1016/j.cell.2023.05.024. Epub 2023 Jun 14. PubMed 37321219.
Backbone
  Vector backbone: pCER206
  Vector type: Mammalian Expression
Growth in bacteria
  Bacterial resistance: Ampicillin, 100 μg/mL
  Growth temperature: 37°C
  Growth strain: DH5alpha
  Copy number: High Copy
Gene/Insert
  Gene/Insert name: EGFP/BC302
  Species: Synthetic
  Insert size (bp): 730
  Promoter: Tet Response Element (TRE)
  Cloning method: Restriction Enzyme; 5′ cloning site BsrGI (not destroyed); 3′ cloning site HindIII (not destroyed)
  Sequencing primers: 5′ Custom primer (GAAGCGCGATCACATGG)
Terms and licenses: Academic/Nonprofit Terms; Industry Terms: Not Available to Industry
How to cite: Salsa-BC302-P4D3 was a gift from Noah Palm (Addgene plasmid # 203143 ; http://n2t.net/addgene:203143 ; RRID:Addgene_203143)
