>Addgene plasmid #203143 | Salsa-BC302-P4D3 | depositor partial sequence | sequence record 394016 | BC302
CCTTTTTTCC
